Addgene plasmid #43008: I-AGTC
Depositing lab: Chad Cowan & Kiran Musunuru. Depositing organization: Harvard University. Publication: A TALEN Genome-Editing System for Generating Human Stem Cell-Based Disease Models. Ding Q, Lee YK, Schaefer EA, Peters DT, Veres A, Kim K, Kuperwasser N, Motola DL, Meissner TB, Hendriks WT, Trevisan M, Gupta RM, Moisan A, Banks E, Friesen M, Schinzel RT, Xia F, Tang A, Xia Y, Figueroa E, Wann A, Ahfeldt T, Daheron L, Zhang F, Rubin LL, Peng LF, Chung RT, Musunuru K, Cowan CA. Cell Stem Cell. 2012 Dec 12. pii: S1934-5909(12)00645-5. doi: 10.1016/j.stem.2012.11.011. PubMed 23246482.
Backbone
  Vector backbone: pCRII-TOPO
  Backbone manufacturer: Invitrogen
  Backbone size w/o insert (bp): 3973
  Vector type: Bacterial Cloning
Growth in bacteria
  Bacterial resistance: Ampicillin and Kanamycin, 100 & 50 μg/mL
  Growth temperature: 37°C
  Growth strain: Top10
  Copy number: High Copy
Gene/Insert
  Gene/Insert name: I-AGTC
  Species: Synthetic
  Insert size (bp): 424
  Cloning method: TOPO Cloning
  Sequencing primers: 5′ T7; 3′ M13-rev
Terms and licenses: Academic/Nonprofit Terms; Industry Terms: Not Available to Industry
How to cite: I-AGTC was a gift from Chad Cowan & Kiran Musunuru (Addgene plasmid # 43008 ; http://n2t.net/addgene:43008 ; RRID:Addgene_43008)
