[The description below was written by a language model from this plasmid's Addgene catalogue record.]
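Description:
I-AGTC is a bacterial cloning plasmid built on the commercial pCRII-TOPO backbone (about 4 kb without insert), into which a 424 bp synthetic fragment was introduced by TOPO cloning. It is a high-copy plasmid propagated in E. coli and carries both ampicillin and kanamycin resistance markers, so either or both drugs can be used for selection. The insert sits in the vector's cloning region, between the binding sites for the T7 and M13 reverse primers that the record lists for sequencing. No mammalian promoter, tag or reporter is recorded, and the vector type indicates that the plasmid is meant to store and supply a DNA fragment rather than to express it.

The record describes the insert only by its name and as synthetic, and no feature table is provided, so its internal organisation is not explicitly documented. The plasmid comes from a TALEN genome-editing system developed for generating human stem cell-based disease models. In that context, the name and insert size are consistent with a pre-assembled module of four TAL effector repeats, each roughly 100 bp, whose repeat-variable residues would specify the nucleotides A, G, T and C in order. The "I" prefix plausibly marks the module's position within a hierarchical assembly scheme. This interpretation is an inference from the name, size and publication title, not something the record states. Under this reading, the plasmid would serve as one member of a library of multimer building blocks that are excised or amplified and ligated in series to build custom TALE DNA-binding arrays, which are then joined to a nuclease domain in a separate expression vector.
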