>Addgene plasmid #43008 | I-AGTC | depositor partial sequence | sequence record 58273 | I-AGTC sequence 424 bps
CGTCTCCTGACCCCAGAGCAGGTCGTGGCAATCGCCTCCAACATTGGCGGGAAACAGGCACTCGAGACTG
TCCAGCGCCTGCTTCCCGTGCTGTGCCAAGCGCACGGACTCACCCCAGAGCAGGTCGTGGCAATCGCGAG
CAATAACGGCGGAAAACAGGCTTTGGAAACGGTGCAGAGGCTCCTTCCAGTGCTGTGCCAAGCGCACGGC
CTCACCCCAGAGCAGGTCGTGGCCATTGCCTCGAATGGAGGGGGCAAACAGGCGTTGGAAACCGTACAAC
GATTGCTGCCGGTGCTGTGCCAAGCGCACGGATTAACCCCAGAGCAGGTCGTGGCGATCGCAAGCCACGA
CGGAGGAAAGCAAGCCTTGGAAACAGTACAGAGGCTGTTGCCTGTGCTGTGCCAAGCGCACGGCTTAAGA
GACG
