>Addgene plasmid #43008 | I-AGTC | addgene partial sequence | sequence record 59953 | M13-F20 5'-TGTAAAACGACGGCCAGT-3'
CTATAGGGCGAATTGGGCCCTCTAGATGCATGCTCGAGCGGCCGCCAGTGTGATGGATATCTGCAGAATT
CGCCCTTATATAGATGCCGTCCTAGCGCGTCTCCTGACCCCAGAGCAGGTCGTGGCAATCGCCTCCAACA
TTGGCGGGAAACAGGCACTCGAGACTGTCCAGCGCCTGCTTCCCGTGCTGTGCCAAGCGCACGGACTCAC
CCCAGAGCAGGTCGTGGCAATCGCGAGCAATAACGGCGGAAAACAGGCTTTGGAAACGGTGCAGAGGCTC
CTTCCAGTGCTGTGCCAAGCGCACGGCCTCACCCCAGAGCAGGTCGTGGCCATTGCCTCGAATGGAGGGG
GCAAACAGGCGTTGGAAACCGTACAACGATTGCTGCCGGTGCTGTGCCAAGCGCACGGATTAACCCCAGA
GCAGGTCGTGGCGATCGCAAGCCACGACGGAGGAAAGCAAGCCTTGGAAACAGTACAGAGGCTGTTGCCT
GTGCTGTGCCAAGCGCACGGCTTAAGAGACGTGGGCACAGGAAAGATACTTAAGGGCGAATTCCAGCACA
CTGGCGGCCGTTACTAGTGGATCCGAGCTCGGTACCAAGCTTGGCGTAATCATGGTCATAGCTGTTTCCT
GTGTGAAATTGTTATCCGCTCACAATTCCACACAACATACGAGCCGGAAGCATAAAGTGTAAAGCCTGGG
GTGCCTAATGAGTGAGCTAACTCACATTAATTGCGTTGCGCTCACTGCCCGCTTTCCAGTCGGGAAACCT
GTCGTGCCAGCTGCATTAATGAATCGGCCAACGCGCGGGGAGAGGCGGTTTGCGTATTGGGCGCTCTTCC
GCTTCCTCGCTCACTGACTCGCTGCGCTCGGTCGTTCGGCTGCGGCGAGCGGTATCAGCTC
